>Addgene plasmid #212159 | pLSU1/t35s[AtPsaK]:MCS+:NosT | addgene full sequence | sequence record 422849 | Addgene NGS Result
TGTGGATAGCACGTACATTGGGAACCCAAAGCCGTACATTGGGAACCGGAACCCGTACATTGGGAACCCA
AAGCCGTACATTGGGAACCGGTCACACATGTAAGTGACTGATATAAAAGAGAAAAAAGGCGATTTTTCCG
CCTAAAACTCTTTAAAACTTATTAAAACTCTTAAAACCCGCCTGGCCTGTGCATAACTGTCTGGCCAGCG
CACAGCCGAAGAGCTGCAAAAAGCGCCTACCCTTCGGTCGCTGCGCTCCCTACGCCCCGCCGCTTCGCGT
CGGCCTATCGCGGCCGCTGGCCGCTCAAAAATGGCTGGCCTACGGCCAGGCAATCTGCTAGCGCGCGGAC
AAGCTAGGATTGGCAGGATATATTCAGTTGTAAATGATATCGCATGCGGAAACCTCCTCGGATTCCATTG
CCCAGCTATCTGTCACTTTATTGAGAAGATAGTGGAAAAGGAAGGTGGCTCCTACAAATGCCATCATTGC
GATAAAGGAAAGGCCATCGTTGAAGATGCCTCTGCCGACAGTGGTCCCAAAGATGGACCCCCACCCACGA
GGAGCATCGTGGAAAAAGAAGACGTTCCAACCACGTCTTCAAAGCAAGTGGATTGATGTGATATCTCCAC
TGACGTAAGGGATGACGCACAATCCCACTATCCTTCGCAAGACCCTTCCTCTATATAAGGAAGTTCATTT
CATTTGGAGAGGCTCGCACAAGAAAATAAAAGATTTGTAGAATCAACTAAGAAACGCGTGCTCGAGGGTA
CCGAATTCGGATCGTATACCTGCAGGATCGTTCAAACATTTGGCAATAAAGTTTCTTAAGATTGAATCCT
GTTGCCGGTCTTGCGATGATTATCATATAATTTCTGTTGAATTACGTTAAGCATGTAATAATTAACATGT
AATGCATGACGTTATTTATGAGATGGGTTTTTATGATTAGAGTCCCGCAATTATACATTTAATACGCGAT
AGAAAACAAAATATAGCGCGCAAACTAGGATAAATTATCGCGCGCGGTGTCATCTATGTTACTAGATCGG
GGAGCTCTGGCAGGATATATGCGGTTGTAATTCATTTTTATTGTCTAAATTTCTGTATTTGTTTGTTTGC
AATTAGATCCACGTTGTGTCTCAAAATCTCTGATGTTACATTGCACAAGATAAAAATATATCATCATGAA
CAATAAAACTGTCTGCTTACATAAACAGTAATACAAGGGGTGTTATGAGCCATATTCAACGGGAAACGTC
TTGTTCGAGGCCGCGATTAAATTCCAACATGGATGCTGATTTATATGGGTATAAATGGGCTCGCGATAAT
GTCGGGCAATCAGGTGCGACAATCTACCGATTGTATGGGAAGCCCGATGCGCCAGAGTTGTTTCTGAAAC
ATGGCAAAGGTAGCGTTGCCAATGATGTTACAGATGAGATGGTCAGACTAAACTGGCTGACGGAATTTAT
GCCTCTTCCGACCATCAAGCATTTTATCCGTACTCCTGATGATGCATGGTTACTCACCACTGCGATCCCA
GGGAAAACAGCATTCCAGGTATTAGAAGAATATCCTGATTCAGGTGAAAATATTGTTGATGCGCTGGCAG
TGTTCCTGCGCCGGTTGCATTCGATTCCTGTTTGTAATTGTCCTTTTAACAGCGATCGCGTATTTCGTCT
CGCTCAGGCGCAATCACGAATGAATAACGGTTTGGTTGATGCGAGTGATTTTGATGACGAGCGTAATGGC
TGGCCTGTTGAACAAGTCTGGAAAGAAATGCATAAACTTTTGCCATTCTCACCGGATTCAGTCGTCACTC
ATGGTGATTTCTCACTTGATAACCTTATTTTTGACGAGGGGAAATTAATAGGTTGTATTGATGTTGGACG
AGTCGGAATCGCAGACCGATACCAGGATCTTGCCATCCTATGGAACTGCCTCGGTGAGTTTTCTCCTTCA
TTACAGAAACGGCTTTTTCAAAAATATGGTATTGATAATCCTGATATGAATAAATTGCAGTTTCATTTGA
TGCTCGATGAGTTTTTCTAATCAGAATTGGTTAATTGGTTGTAACACTGGCAGAGCATTACGCTGACTTG
ACGGGACGGCGGCTTTGTTGAATCAATTGATCTTCTTGAAATCCTTTTTTTCTGCGCGTAATCTGCTGCT
TGCAAACAAAAAAACCACCGCTACCAGCGGTGGTTTGTTTGCCGGATCAAGAGCTACCAACTCTTTTTCC
GAAGGTAACTGGCTTCAGCAGAGCGCAGATACCAAATACTGTTCTTCTAGTGTAGCCGTAGTTAGGCCAC
CACTTCAAGAACTCTGTAGCACCGCCTACATACCTCGCTCTGCTAATCCTGTTACCAGTGGCTGCTGCCA
GTGGCGATAAGTCGTGTCTTACCGGGTTGGACTCAAGACGATAGTTACCGGATAAGGCGCAGCGGTCGGG
CTGAACGGGGGGTTCGTGCACACAGCCCAGCTTGGAGCGAACGACCTACACCGAACTGAGATACCTACAG
CGTGAGCTATGAGAAAGCGCCACGCTTCCCGAAGGGAGAAAGGCGGACAGGTATCCGGTAAGCGGCAGGG
TCGGAACAGGAGAGCGCACGAGGGAGCTTCCAGGGGGAAACGCCTGGTATCTTTATAGTCCTGTCGGGTT
TCGCCACCTCTGACTTGAGCGTCGATTTTTGTGATGCTCGTCAGGGGGGCGGAGCCTATGGAAAAACGCC
AGCAACGCGGCCTTTTTACGGTTCCTGGCCTTTTGCTGGCCTTTTGCTCACATGTTCTTTCCTGCGTTAT
CCCCTGATTCTGTGGATAACCGTATTACCGCCTTTGAGTGATCTCTGAAGAAACCGAGCGCCGCCGTCTA
AAAAGGTGATGTGTATTTGAGTAAAACAGCTTGCGTCATGCGGTCGCTGCGTATATGATGCGATGAGTAA
ATAAACAAATACGCAAGGGGAACGCATGAAGGTTATCGCTGTACTTAACCAGAAAGGCGGGTCAGGCAAG
ACGACCATCGCAACCCATCTAGCCCGCGCCCTGCAACTCGCCGGGGCCGATGTTCTGTTAGTCGATTCCG
ATCCCCAGGGCAGTGCCCGCGATTGGGCGGCCGTGCGGGAAGATCAACCGCTAACCGTTGTCGGCATCGA
CCGCCCGACGATTGACCGCGACGTGAAGGCCATCGGCCGGCGCGACTTCGTAGTGATCGACGGAGCGCCC
CAGGCGGCGGACTTGGCTGTGTCCGCGATCAAGGCAGCCGACTTCGTGCTGATTCCGGTGCAGCCAAGCC
CTTACGACATATGGGCCACCGCCGACCTGGTGGAGCTGGTTAAGCAGCGCATTGAGGTCACGGATGGAAG
GCTACAAGCGGCCTTTGTCGTGTCGCGGGCGATCAAAGGCACGCGCATCGGCGGTGAGGTTGCCGAGGCG
CTGGCCGGGTACGAGCTGCCCATTCTTGAGTCCCGTATCACGCAGCGCGTGAGCTACCCAGGCACTGCCG
CCGCCGGCACAACCGTTCTTGAATCAGAACCCGAGGGCGACGCTGCCCGCGAGGTCCAGGCGCTGGCCGC
TGAAATTAAATCAAAACTCATTTGAGTTAATGAGGTAAAGAGAAAATGAGCAAAAGCACAAACACGCTAA
GTGCCGGCCGTCCGAGCGCACGCAGCAGCAAGGCTGCAACGTTGGCCAGCCTGGCAGACACGCCAGCCAT
GAAGCGGGTCAACTTTCAGTTGCCGGCGGAGGATCACACCAAGCTGAAGATGTACGCGGTACGCCAAGGC
AAGACCATTACCGAGCTGCTATCTGAATACATCGCGCAGCTACCAGAGTAAATGAGCAAATGAATAAATG
AGTAGATGAATTTTAGCGGCTAAAGGAGGCGGCATGGAAAATCAAGAACAACCAGGCACCGACGCCGTGG
AATGCCCCATGTGTGGAGGAACGGGCGGTTGGCCAGGCGTAAGCGGCTGGGTTGTCTGCCGGCCCTGCAA
TGGCACTGGAACCCCCAAGCCCGAGGAATCGGCGTGAGCGGTCGCAAACCATCCGGCCCGGTACAAATCG
GCGCGGCGCTGGGTGATGACCTGGTGGAGAAGTTGAAGGCCGCGCAGGCCGCCCAGCGGCAACGCATCGA
GGCAGAAGCACGCCCCGGTGAATCGTGGCAAGCGGCCGCTGATCGAATCCGCAAAGAATCCCGGCAACCG
CCGGCAGCCGGTGCGCCGTCGATTAGGAAGCCGCCCAAGGGCGACGAGCAACCAGATTTTTTCGTTCCGA
TGCTCTATGACGTGGGCACCCGCGATAGTCGCAGCATCATGGACGTGGCCGTTTTCCGTCTGTCGAAGCG
TGACCGACGAGCTGGCGAGGTGATCCGCTACGAGCTTCCAGACGGGCACGTAGAGGTTTCCGCAGGGCCG
GCCGGCATGGCCAGTGTGTGGGATTACGACCTGGTACTGATGGCGGTTTCCCATCTAACCGAATCCATGA
ACCGATACCGGGAAGGGAAGGGAGACAAGCCCGGCCGCGTGTTCCGTCCACACGTTGCGGACGTACTCAA
GTTCTGCCGGCGAGCCGATGGCGGAAAGCAGAAAGACGACCTGGTAGAAACCTGCATTCGGTTAAACACC
ACGCACGTTGCCATGCAGCGTACGAAGAAGGCCAAGAACGGCCGCCTGGTGACGGTATCCGAGGGTGAAG
CCTTGATTAGCCGCTACAAGATCGTAAAGAGCGAAACCGGGCGGCCGGAGTACATCGAGATCGAGCTAGT
TGATTGGATGTACCGCGAGATCACAGAAGGCAAGAACCCGGACGTGCTGACGGTTCACCCCGATTACTTT
TTGATCGATCCCGGCATCGGCCGTTTTCTCTACCGCCTGGCACGCCGCGCCGCAGGCAAGGCAGAAGCCA
GATGGTTGTTCAAGACGATCTACGAACGCAGTGGCAGCGCCGGAGAGTTCAAGAAGTTCTGTTTCACCGT
GCGCAAGCTGATCGGGTCAAATGACCTGCCGGAGTACGATTTGAAGGAGGAGGCGGGGCAGGCTGGCCCG
ATCCTAGTCATGCGCTACCGCAACCTGATCGAGGGCGAAGCATCCGCCGGTTCCTAATGTACGGAGCAGA
TGCTAGGGCAAATTGCCCTAGCAGGGGAAAAAGGTCGAAAAGATCTCTTTCC
Features (pLannotate 1.2.2; 8 found; start..end, strand, type, name):
      1..195     +  rep_origin     pVS1 oriV: origin of replication for the Pseudomonas plasmid pVS1 (Heeb et al., 2000)
    362..385     +  misc_feature   LB T-DNA repeat: left border repeat from octopine Ach5 T-DNA
    397..712     +  promoter       CaMV 35S promoter (fragment): strong constitutive promoter from cauliflower mosaic virus
    796..1048    +  terminator     NOS terminator: nopaline synthase terminator and poly(A) signal
   1235..2050    +  CDS            KanR: aminoglycoside phosphotransferase; aph(3')-Ia; confers resistance to kanamycin in bacteria or G418 (Geneticin®) in eukaryotes
   2136..2724    +  rep_origin     ori: high-copy-number ColE1/pMB1/pBR322/pUC origin of replication
   2966..3595    +  CDS            pVS1 StaA: stability protein from the Pseudomonas plasmid pVS1 (Heeb et al., 2000)
   4024..5097    +  CDS            pVS1 RepA: replication protein from the Pseudomonas plasmid pVS1 (Heeb et al., 2000)
