[The description below was written by a language model from this plasmid's Addgene catalogue record and pLannotate feature annotations shown in this document.]
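Description:
pLSU1/t35s[AtPsaK]:MCS+:NosT is a compact (about 5.2 kb) plant binary vector built on the pLSU1 backbone and supplied as an empty expression backbone, with no gene inserted. It is designed to shuttle between E. coli and Agrobacterium. A high-copy ColE1/pUC-type origin supports propagation in E. coli. The pVS1 replicon (oriV, the RepA replication protein and the StaA stability protein) provides stable maintenance in Agrobacterium. Bacterial selection is by kanamycin, through an aph(3')-Ia KanR gene located in the backbone.

The payload is a plant expression cassette positioned just inside the octopine-type left border T-DNA repeat. It consists of a truncated cauliflower mosaic virus 35S promoter, a strong constitutive plant promoter annotated here as a fragment, followed by a truncated 5' UTR from the Arabidopsis thaliana PsaK gene, an expanded multiple cloning site ("MCS+"), and the nopaline synthase terminator and polyadenylation signal. The UTR and cloning site are described in the catalogue entry but not individually annotated. They presumably occupy the short gap between the promoter and terminator features. A coding sequence cloned into the MCS would be transcribed from the 35S fragment with the PsaK leader, intended to give strong expression, and terminated by NosT.

The automated feature table identifies only the left border. It annotates no right border repeat and no plant selectable marker within the T-DNA, so the record does not establish whether either is present. The vector is intended for Agrobacterium-mediated delivery of a user-supplied gene for high-level expression in plants.
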