Addgene plasmid #212159: pLSU1/t35s[AtPsaK]:MCS+:NosT
Purpose: (Empty Backbone) This binary vector has an empty backbone where you can insert a gene into a cassette with a strong promoter (truncated 35sCAMV) and UTR (truncated Arabidopsis thaliana PsaK)
Depositing lab: Wayne Curtis. Depositing organization: Pennsylvania State University.
Backbone
  Vector backbone: pLSU1
  Vector type: Plant Expression
Growth in bacteria
  Bacterial resistance: Kanamycin, 50 μg/mL
  Growth temperature: 30°C
  Growth strain: NEB Stable
  Copy number: High Copy
Gene/Insert
  Gene/Insert name: None
Terms and licenses: Academic/Nonprofit Terms; Industry Terms: Not Available to Industry
How to cite: pLSU1/t35s[AtPsaK]:MCS+:NosT was a gift from Wayne Curtis (Addgene plasmid # 212159 ; http://n2t.net/addgene:212159 ; RRID:Addgene_212159)
